>Addgene plasmid #24483 | pcDNA3.1hSIRT5_HA | addgene full sequence | sequence record 274568 | Addgene NGS Result
GACATTGATTATTGACTAGTTATTAATAGTAATCAATTACGGGGTCATTAGTTCATAGCCCATATATGGA
GTTCCGCGTTACATAACTTACGGTAAATGGCCCGCCTGGCTGACCGCCCAACGACCCCCGCCCATTGACG
TCAATAATGACGTATGTTCCCATAGTAACGCCAATAGGGACTTTCCATTGACGTCAATGGGTGGAGTATT
TACGGTAAACTGCCCACTTGGCAGTACATCAAGTGTATCATATGCCAAGTACGCCCCCTATTGACGTCAA
TGACGGTAAATGGCCCGCCTGGCATTATGCCCAGTACATGACCTTATGGGACTTTCCTACTTGGCAGTAC
ATCTACGTATTAGTCATCGCTATTACCATGGTGATGCGGTTTTGGCAGTACATCAATGGGCGTGGATAGC
GGTTTGACTCACGGGGATTTCCAAGTCTCCACCCCATTGACGTCAATGGGAGTTTGTTTTGGCACCAAAA
TCAACGGGACTTTCCAAAATGTCGTAACAACTCCGCCCCATTGACGCAAATGGGCGGTAGGCGTGTACGG
TGGGAGGTCTATATAAGCAGAGCTCTCTGGCTAACTAGAGAACCCACTGCTTACTGGCTTATCGAAATTA
ATACGACTCACTATAGGGAGACCCAAGCTGGCTAGCGTTTAAACTTAAGCTTACCATGCGACCTCTCCAG
ATTGTCCCAAGTCGATTGATTTCCCAGCTATATTGTGGCCTGAAGCCTCCAGCGTCCACACGAAACCAGA
TTTGCCTGAAAATGGCTCGGCCAAGTTCAAGTATGGCAGATTTTCGAAAGTTTTTTGCAAAAGCAAAGCA
CATAGTCATCATCTCAGGAGCTGGTGTTAGTGCAGAAAGTGGTGTTCCGACCTTCAGAGGAGCTGGAGGT
TATTGGAGAAAATGGCAAGCCCAGGACCTGGCGACTCCCCTGGCCTTTGCCCACAACCCGTCCCGGGTGT
GGGAGTTCTACCACTACCGGCGGGAGGTCATGGGGAGCAAGGAGCCCAACGCCGGGCACCGCGCCATAGC
CGAGTGTGAGACCCGGCTGGGCAAGCAGGGCCGGCGAGTCGTGGTCATCACCCAGAACATCGATGAGCTG
CACCGCAAGGCTGGCACCAAGAACCTTCTGGAGATCCATGGTAGCTTATTTAAAACTCGATGTACCTCTT
GTGGAGTTGTGGCTGAGAATTACAAGAGTCCAATTTGTCCAGCTTTATCAGGAAAAGGTGCTCCAGAACC
TGGAACTCAAGATGCCAGCATCCCAGTTGAGAAACTTCCCCGGTGTGAAGAGGCAGGCTGCGGGGGCTTG
CTGCGACCTCACGTCGTGTGGTTTGGAGAAAACCTGGATCCTGCCATTCTGGAGGAGGTTGACAGAGAGC
TCGCCCACTGTGATTTATGTCTAGTGGTGGGCACTTCCTCTGTGGTGTACCCAGCAGCCATGTTTGCCCC
CCAGGTGGCTGCCAGGGGCGTGCCAGTGGCTGAATTTAACACGGAGACCACCCCAGCTACGAACAGATTC
AGGTTTCATTTCCAGGGACCCTGTGGAACGACTCTTCCTGAAGCCCTTGCCTGTCATGAAAATGAAACTG
TTTCTGAATTCGGAGGATACCCATACGACGTCCCAGACTACGCTTAATCTAGAGGGCCCGTTTAAACCCG
CTGATCAGCCTCGACTGTGCCTTCTAGTTGCCAGCCATCTGTTGTTTGCCCCTCCCCCGTGCCTTCCTTG
ACCCTGGAAGGTGCCACTCCCACTGTCCTTTCCTAATAAAATGAGGAAATTGCATCGCATTGTCTGAGTA
GGTGTCATTCTATTCTGGGGGGTGGGGTGGGGCAGGACAGCAAGGGGGAGGATTGGGAAGACAATAGCAG
GCATGCTGGGGATGCGGTGGGCTCTATGGCTTCTGAGGCGGAAAGAACCAGCTGGGGCTCTAGGGGGTAT
CCCC
[124 nt withheld, positions 1965-2088]
C
[91 nt withheld, positions 2090-2180]
A
[49 nt withheld, positions 2182-2230]
CCTTTGACGTTGGAGTCCACGTTCTTT
[37 nt withheld, positions 2258-2294]
ACCCTATCTCGGTCTATTCTTTTGATTTATAAGGGATTTTGCCGATTTCGGCCTATTGGTTAAAAAATGA
GCTGATTTAACAAAAATTTAACGCGAATTAATTCTGTGGAATGTGTGTCAGTTAGGGTGTGGAAAGTCCC
CAGGCTCCCCAGCAGGCAGAAGTATGCAAAGCATGCATCTCAATTAGTCAGCAACCAGGTGTGGAAAGTC
CCCAGGCTCCCCAGCAGGCAGAAGTATGCAAAGCATGCATCTCAATTAGTCAGCAACCATAGTCCCGCCC
CTAACTCCGCCCATCCCGCCCCTAACTCCGCCCAGTTCCGCCCATTCTCCGCCCCATGGCTGACTAATTT
TTTTTATTTATGCAGAGGCCGAGGCCGCCTCTGCCTCTGAGCTATTCCAGAAGTAGTGAGGAGGCTTTTT
TGGAGGCCTAGGCTTTTGCAAAAAGCTCCCGGGAGCTTGTATATCCATTTTCGGATCTGATCAAGAGACA
GGATGAGGATCGTTTCGCATGATTGAACAAGATGGATTGCACGCAGGTTCTCCGGCCGCTTGGGTGGAGA
GGCTATTCGGCTATGACTGGGCACAACAGACAATCGGCTGCTCTGATGCCGCCGTGTTCCGGCTGTCAGC
GCAGGGGCGCCCGGTTCTTTTTGTCAAGACCGACCTGTCCGGTGCCCTGAATGAACTGCAGGACGAGGCA
GCGCGGCTATCGTGGCTGGCCACGACGGGCGTTCCTTGCGCAGCTGTGCTCGACGTTGTCACTGAAGCGG
GAAGGGACTGGCTGCTATTGGGCGAAGTGCCGGGGCAGGATCTCCTGTCATCTCACCTTGCTCCTGCCGA
GAAAGTATCCATCATGGCTGATGCAATGCGGCGGCTGCATACGCTTGATCCGGCTACCTGCCCATTCGAC
CACCAAGCGAAACATCGCATCGAGCGAGCACGTACTCGGATGGAAGCCGGTCTTGTCGATCAGGATGATC
TGGACGAAGAGCATCAGGGGCTCGCGCCAGCCGAACTGTTCGCCAGGCTCAAGGCGCGCATGCCCGACGG
CGAGGATCTCGTCGTGACCCATGGCGATGCCTGCTTGCCGAATATCATGGTGGAAAATGGCCGCTTTTCT
GGATTCATCGACTGTGGCCGGCTGGGTGTGGCGGACCGCTATCAGGACATAGCGTTGGCTACCCGTGATA
TTGCTGAAGAGCTTGGCGGCGAATGGGCTGACCGCTTCCTCGTGCTTTACGGTATCGCCGCTCCCGATTC
GCAGCGCATCGCCTTCTATCGCCTTCTTGACGAGTTCTTCTGAGCGGGACTCTGGGGTTCGAAATGACCG
ACCAAGCGACGCCCAACCTGCCATCACGAGATTTCGATTCCACCGCCGCCTTCTATGAAAGGTTGGGCTT
CGGAATCGTTTTCCGGGACGCCGGCTGGATGATCCTCCAGCGCGGGGATCTCATGCTGGAGTTCTTCGCC
CACCCCAACTTGTTTATTGCAGCTTATAATGGTTACAAATAAAGCAATAGCATCACAAATTTCACAAATA
AAGCATTTTTTTCACTGCATTCTAGTTGTGGTTTGTCCAAACTCATCAATGTATCTTATCATGTCTGTAT
ACCGTCGACCTCTAGCTAGAGCTTGGCGTAATCATGGTCATAGCTGTTTCCTGTGTGAAATTGTTATCCG
CTCACAATTCCACACAACATACGAGCCGGAAGCATAAAGTGTAAAGCCTGGGGTGCCTAATGAGTGAGCT
AACTCACATTAATTGCGTTGCGCTCACTGCCCGCTTTCCAGTCGGGAAACCTGTCGTGCCAGCTGCATTA
ATGAATCGGCCAACGCGCGGGGAGAGGCGGTTTGCGTATTGGGCGCTCTTCCGCTTCCTCGCTCACTGAC
TCGCTGCGCTCGGTCGTTCGGCTGCGGCGAGCGGTATCAGCTCACTCAAAGGCGGTAATACGGTTATCCA
CAGAATCAGGGGATAACGCAGGAAAGAACATGTGAGCAAAAGGCCAGCAAAAGGCCAGGAACCGTAAAAA
GGCCGCGTTGCTGGCGTTTTTCCATAGGCTCCGCCCCCCTGACGAGCATCACAAAAATCGACGCTCAAGT
CAGAGGTGGCGAAACCCGACAGGACTATAAAGATACCAGGCGTTTCCCCCTGGAAGCTCCCTCGTGCGCT
CTCCTGTTCCGACCCTGCCGCTTACCGGATACCTGTCCGCCTTTCTCCCTTCGGGAAGCGTGGCGCTTTC
TCATAGCTCACGCTGTAGGTATCTCAGTTCGGTGTAGGTCGTTCGCTCCAAGCTGGGCTGTGTGCACGAA
CCCCCCGTTCAGCCCGACCGCTGCGCCTTATCCGGTAACTATCGTCTTGAGTCCAACCCGGTAAGACACG
ACTTATCGCCACTGGCAGCAGCCACTGGTAACAGGATTAGCAGAGCGAGGTATGTAGGCGGTGCTACAGA
GTTCTTGAAGTGGTGGCCTAACTACGGCTACACTAGAAGAACAGTATTTGGTATCTGCGCTCTGCTGAAG
CCAGTTACCTTCGGAAAAAGAGTTGGTAGCTCTTGATCCGGCAAACAAACCACCGCTGGTAGCGGTGGTT
TTTTTGTTTGCAAGCAGCAGATTACGCGCAGAAAAAAAGGATCTCAAGAAGATCCTTTGATCTTTTCTAC
GGGGTCTGACGCTCAGTGGAACGAAAACTCACGTTAAGGGATTTTGGTCATGAGATTATCAAAAAGGATC
TTCACCTAGATCCTTTTAAATTAAAAATGAAGTTTTAAATCAATCTAAAGTATATATGAGTAAACTTGGT
CTGACAGTTACCAATGCTTAATCAGTGAGGCACCTATCTCAGCGATCTGTCTATTTCGTTCATCCATAGT
TGCCTGACTCCCCGTCGTGTAGATAACTACGATACGGGAGGGCTTACCATCTGGCCCCAGTGCTGCAATG
ATACCGCGAGACCCACGCTCACCGGCTCCAGATTTATCAGCAATAAACCAGCCAGCCGGAAGGGCCGAGC
GCAGAAGTGGTCCTGCAACTTTATCCGCCTCCATCCAGTCTATTAATTGTTGCCGGGAAGCTAGAGTAAG
TAGTTCGCCAGTTAATAGTTTGCGCAACGTTGTTGCCATTGCTACAGGCATCGTGGTGTCACGCTCGTCG
TTTGGTATGGCTTCATTCAGCTCCGGTTCCCAACGATCAAGGCGAGTTACATGATCCCCCATGTTGTGCA
AAAAAGCGGTTAGCTCCTTCGGTCCTCCGATCGTTGTCAGAAGTAAGTTGGCCGCAGTGTTATCACTCAT
GGTTATGGCAGCACTGCATAATTCTCTTACTGTCATGCCATCCGTAAGATGCTTTTCTGTGACTGGTGAG
TACTCAACCAAGTCATTCTGAGAATAGTGTATGCGGCGACCGAGTTGCTCTTGCCCGGCGTCAATACGGG
ATAATACCGCGCCACATAGCAGAACTTTAAAAGTGCTCATCATTGGAAAACGTTCTTCGGGGCGAAAACT
CTCAAGGATCTTACCGCTGTTGAGATCCAGTTCGATGTAACCCACTCGTGCACCCAACTGATCTTCAGCA
TCTTTTACTTTCACCAGCGTTTCTGGGTGAGCAAAAACAGGAAGGCAAAATGCCGCAAAAAAGGGAATAA
GGGCGACACGGAAATGTTGAATACTCATACTCTTCCTTTTTCAATATTATTGAAGCATTTATCAGGGTTA
TTGTCTCATGAGCGGATACATATTTGAATGTATTTAGAAAAATAAACAAATAGGGGTTCCGCGCACATTT
CCCCGAAAAGTGCCACCTGACGTCGACGGATCGGGAGATCTCCCGATCCCCTATGGTGCACTCTCAGTAC
AATCTGCTCTGATGCCGCATAGTTAAGCCAGTATCTGCTCCCTGCTTGTGTGTTGGAGGTCGCTGAGTAG
TGCGCGAGCAAAATTTAAGCTACAACAAGGCAAGGCTTGACCGACAATTGCATGAAGAATCTGCTTAGGG
TTAGGCGTTTTGCGCTGCTTCGCGATGTACGGGCCAGATATACGCGTT
Features (pLannotate 1.2.2; 20 found; start..end, strand, type, name):
      1..380     +  enhancer       CMV enhancer: human cytomegalovirus immediate early enhancer
    381..584     +  promoter       CMV promoter: human cytomegalovirus (CMV) immediate early promoter
    580..613     +  LTR            5' LTR (truncated) (fragment): truncated 5' long terminal repeat (LTR) from HIV-1
    629..647     +  promoter       T7 promoter: promoter for bacteriophage T7 RNA polymerase
    686..1615    +  CDS            SIRT5: SIR5_HUMAN - Also known as SIR2L5. Experimental evidence at protein level: Swiss-Prot protein existence level 1. NAD-dependent lysine demalonylase, desuccinylase and deglutarylase that specifically removes malonyl, succinyl and glutaryl groups on target proteins (PubMed:21908771, PubMed:22076378, PubMed:24703693, PubMed:29180469). Activates CPS1 and contributes to the regulation of blood ammonia levels during prolonged fasting: acts by mediating desuccinylation and deglutarylation of CPS1, thereby increasing CPS1 activity in response to elevated NAD levels during fasting (PubMed:22076378, PubM
   1695..1919    +  polyA_signal   bGH poly(A) signal: bovine growth hormone polyadenylation signal
   1923..1944    +  promoter       SV40 promoter (fragment): SV40 enhancer and early promoter
   1965..2393    +  rep_origin     f1 ori (sequence partly withheld): f1 bacteriophage origin of replication; arrow indicates direction of (+) strand synthesis
   2407..2736    +  promoter       SV40 promoter: SV40 enhancer and early promoter
   2803..3594    +  CDS            neo: KKA2_KLEPN - Also known as kan, nptII. Experimental evidence at protein level: Swiss-Prot protein existence level 1. Resistance to kanamycin, neomycin, paromomycin, ribostamycin, butirosin and gentamicin B. From Klebsiella pneumoniae.
   3618..3776    +  CDS            ble (fragment): BLE_KLEPN - Experimental evidence at protein level: Swiss-Prot protein existence level 1. Binding protein with a strong affinity to the bleomycin family of antibiotics. Binds to CL990; an antimitotic-antibiotic compound. From Klebsiella pneumoniae.
   3771..3892    +  polyA_signal   SV40 poly(A) signal: SV40 polyadenylation signal
   3965..3981    -  protein_bind   lac operator: The lac repressor binds to the lac operator to inhibit transcription in E. coli. This inhibition can be relieved by adding lactose or isopropyl-β-D-thiogalactopyranoside (IPTG). lac repressor encoded by lacI
   3989..4019    -  promoter       lac promoter: promoter for the E. coli lac operon
   4034..4055    -  protein_bind   CAP binding site: CAP binding activates transcription in the presence of cAMP. E. coli catabolite activator protein
   4068..4160    -  CDS            lacI (fragment): lac repressor; lacI; The lac repressor binds to the lac operator to inhibit transcription in E. coli. This inhibition can be relieved by adding lactose or isopropyl-β-D-thiogalactopyranoside (IPTG).
   4343..4931    -  rep_origin     ori: high-copy-number ColE1/pMB1/pBR322/pUC origin of replication
   5102..5962    -  CDS            AmpR: β-lactamase; bla; confers resistance to ampicillin, carbenicillin, and related antibiotics
   5963..6067    -  promoter       AmpR promoter: bla
   6126..6178    -  misc_feature   bom (fragment): basis of mobility region from pBR322
