[The description below was written by a language model from this plasmid's Addgene catalogue record and pLannotate feature annotations shown in this document.]
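Description:
pcDNA3.1hSIRT5_HA is a mammalian expression plasmid built on the Invitrogen pcDNA3.1 backbone, carrying the human sirtuin 5 (SIRT5) coding sequence with a C-terminal HA epitope tag. The sequenced record is 6,332 nt, consistent with an insert of roughly 1 kb placed between retained HindIII and EcoRI sites in a backbone of about 5.5 kb. In E. coli the plasmid replicates from a high-copy ColE1/pUC-type origin and is selected with ampicillin through the bla gene and its native promoter. An f1 origin is also present, which allows production of single-stranded DNA.

The SIRT5 open reading frame sits downstream of the human cytomegalovirus immediate-early enhancer and promoter and is followed by the bovine growth hormone polyadenylation signal, giving strong constitutive expression in transfected mammalian cells. A T7 promoter between the CMV promoter and the insert can serve for in vitro transcription or as a sequencing primer site. The automated annotation marks the SIRT5 CDS but does not call the HA tag as a separate feature; the tag is stated only in the catalogue fields. A second cassette, in which the SV40 early promoter drives the neomycin phosphotransferase gene ahead of an SV40 poly(A) signal, permits G418 selection of stable cell lines. Short annotated fragments (HIV-1 LTR, ble, lacI, bom, lac promoter/operator) appear to be backbone remnants or partial matches rather than functional elements.

SIRT5 is an NAD-dependent lysine deacylase that removes malonyl, succinyl and glutaryl groups from target proteins. The construct suits overexpression of the tagged enzyme, with detection or immunoprecipitation through the HA epitope. It was deposited in connection with work on sirtuin regulation of mitochondrial metabolism.
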