Addgene plasmid #24483: pcDNA3.1hSIRT5_HA
Depositing lab: Eric Verdin. Depositing organization: J. David Gladstone Institutes. Publication: SIRT3 regulates mitochondrial fatty-acid oxidation by reversible enzyme deacetylation. Hirschey MD, Shimazu T, Goetzman E, Jing E, Schwer B, Lombard DB, Grueter CA, Harris C, Biddinger S, Ilkayeva OR, Stevens RD, Li Y, Saha AK, Ruderman NB, Bain JR, Newgard CB, Farese RV, Alt FW, Kahn CR, Verdin E. Nature. 2010 Mar 4. 464(7285):121-5. 10.1038/nature08778 PubMed 20203611.
Backbone
  Vector backbone: pcDNA3.1
  Backbone manufacturer: Invitrogen
  Backbone size w/o insert (bp): 5500
  Vector type: Mammalian Expression
  Selectable markers: Neomycin (select with G418)
Growth in bacteria
  Bacterial resistance: Ampicillin, 100 μg/mL
  Growth temperature: 37°C
  Growth strain: DH5alpha
  Copy number: Unknown
Gene/Insert
  Gene/Insert name: Sirtuin 5 (alt name: SIRT5)
  Species: H. sapiens (human)
  Insert size (bp): 1000
  GenBank ID: NM_012241
  Entrez Gene: SIRT5 (a.k.a. SIR2L5)
  Tag / fusion protein: HA (C terminal on insert)
  Cloning method: Restriction Enzyme; 5′ cloning site HindIII (not destroyed); 3′ cloning site EcoRI (not destroyed)
  Sequencing primers: 5′ n/a
Terms and licenses: Academic/Nonprofit Terms; Industry Terms: Not Available to Industry
How to cite: pcDNA3.1hSIRT5_HA was a gift from Eric Verdin (Addgene plasmid # 24483 ; http://n2t.net/addgene:24483 ; RRID:Addgene_24483)
