>Addgene plasmid #24483 | pcDNA3.1hSIRT5_HA | addgene partial sequence | sequence record 30217 | 24483 with BGH-rev
CTCTAGATTAGCGTAGTCTGGGACGTCGTATGGGTATCCTCCGAATTCAGAAACAGTTTCATTTTCATGA
CAGGCAAGGGCTTCAGGAAGAGTCGTTCCACAGGGTCCCTGGAAATGAAACCTGAATCTGTTCGTAGCTG
GGGTGGTCTCCGTGTTAAATTCAGCCACTGGCACGCCCCTGGCAGCCACCTGGGGGGCAAACATGGCTGC
TGGGTACACCACAGAGGAAGTGCCCACCACTAGACATAAATCACAGTGGGCGAGCTCTCTGTCAACCTCC
TCCAGAATGGCAGGATCCAGGTTTTCTCCAAACCACACGACGTGAGGTCGCAGCAAGCCCCCGCAGCCTG
CCTCTTCACACCGGGGAAGTTTCTCAACTGGGATGCTGGCATCTTGAGTTCCAGGTTCTGGAGCACCTTT
TCCTGATAAAGCTGGACAAATTGGACTCTTGTAATTCTCAGCCACAACTCCACAAGAGGTACATCGAGTT
TTAAATAAGCTACCATGGATCTCCAGAAGGTTCTTGGTGCCAGCCTTGCGGTGCAGCTCATCGATGTTCT
GGGTGATGACCACGACTCGCCGGCCCTGCTTGCCCAGCCGGGTCTCACACTCGGCTATGGCGCGGTGCCC
GGCGTTGGGCTCCTTGCTCCCCATGACCTCCCGCCGGTAGTGGTAGAACTCCCACACCCGGGAC
